>Addgene plasmid #84009 | FUW-tetO-wtYAP | addgene full sequence | sequence record 164309 | Addgene assembled full plasmid sequence
CGATGTACGGGCCAGATATACGCGTTGACATTGATTATTGACTAGTTATTAATAGTAATCAATTACGGGG
TCATTAGTTCATAGCCCATATATGGAGTTCCGCGTTACATAACTTACGGTAAATGGCCCGCCTGGCTGAC
CGCCCAACGACCCCCGCCCATTGACGTCAATAATGACGTATGTTCCCATAGTAACGCCAATAGGGACTTT
CCATTGACGTCAATGGGTGGAGTATTTACGGTAAACTGCCCACTTGGCAGTACATCAAGTGTATCATATG
CCAAGTACGCCCCCTATTGACGTCAATGACGGTAAATGGCCCGCCTGGCATTATGCCCAGTACATGACCT
TATGGGACTTTCCTACTTGGCAGTACATCTACGTATTAGTCATCGCTATTACCATGGTGATGCGGTTTTG
GCAGTACATCAATGGGCGTGGATAGCGGTTTGACTCACGGGGATTTCCAAGTCTCCACCCCATTGACGTC
AATGGGAGTTTGTTTTGGCACCAAAATCAACGGGACTTTCCAAAATGTCGTAACAACTCCGCCCCATTGA
CGCAAATGGGCGGTAGGCGTGTACGGTGGGAGGTCTATATAAGCAGCGCGTTTTGCCTGTACTGGGTCTC
TCTGGTTAGACCAGATCTGAGCCTGGGAGCTCTCTGGCTAACTAGGGAACCCACTGCTTAAGCCTCAATA
AAGCTTGCCTTGAGTGCTTCAAGTAGTGTGTGCCCGTCTGTTGTGTGACTCTGGTAACTAGAGATCCCTC
AGACCCTTTTAGTCAGTGTGGAAAATCTCTAGCAGTGGCGCCCGAACAGGGACTTGAAAGCGAAAGGGAA
ACCAGAGGAGCTCTCTCGACGCAGGACTCGGCTTGCTGAAGCGCGCACGGCAAGAGGCGAGGGGCGGCGA
CTGGTGAGTACGCCAAAAATTTTGACTAGCGGAGGCTAGAAGGAGAGAGATGGGTGCGAGAGCGTCAGTA
TTAAGCGGGGGAGAATTAGATCGCGATGGGAAAAAATTCGGTTAAGGCCAGGGGGAAAGAAAAAATATAA
ATTAAAACATATAGTATGGGCAAGCAGGGAGCTAGAACGATTCGCAGTTAATCCTGGCCTGTTAGAAACA
TCAGAAGGCTGTAGACAAATACTGGGACAGCTACAACCATCCCTTCAGACAGGATCAGAAGAACTTAGAT
CATTATATAATACAGTAGCAACCCTCTATTGTGTGCATCAAAGGATAGAGATAAAAGACACCAAGGAAGC
TTTAGACAAGATAGAGGAAGAGCAAAACAAAAGTAAGACCACCGCACAGCAAGCGGCCGCTGATCTTCAG
ACCTGGAGGAGGAGATATGAGGGACAATTGGAGAAGTGAATTATATAAATATAAAGTAGTAAAAATTGAA
CCATTAGGAGTAGCACCCACCAAGGCAAAGAGAAGAGTGGTGCAGAGAGAAAAAAGAGCAGTGGGAATAG
GAGCTTTGTTCCTTGGGTTCTTGGGAGCAGCAGGAAGCACTATGGGCGCAGCGTCAATGACGCTGACGGT
ACAGGCCAGACAATTATTGTCTGGTATAGTGCAGCAGCAGAACAATTTGCTGAGGGCTATTGAGGCGCAA
CAGCATCTGTTGCAACTCACAGTCTGGGGCATCAAGCAGCTCCAGGCAAGAATCCTGGCTGTGGAAAGAT
ACCTAAAGGATCAACAGCTCCTGGGGATTTGGGGTTGCTCTGGAAAACTCATTTGCACCACTGCTGTGCC
TTGGAATGCTAGTTGGAGTAATAAATCTCTGGAACAGATTTGGAATCACACGACCTGGATGGAGTGGGAC
AGAGAAATTAACAATTACACAAGCTTAATACACTCCTTAATTGAAGAATCGCAAAACCAGCAAGAAAAGA
ATGAACAAGAATTATTGGAATTAGATAAATGGGCAAGTTTGTGGAATTGGTTTAACATAACAAATTGGCT
GTGGTATATAAAATTATTCATAATGATAGTAGGAGGCTTGGTAGGTTTAAGAATAGTTTTTGCTGTACTT
TCTATAGTGAATAGAGTTAGGCAGGGATATTCACCATTATCGTTTCAGACCCACCTCCCAACCCCGAGGG
GACCCGACAGGCCCGAAGGAATAGAAGAAGAAGGTGGAGAGAGAGACAGAGACAGATCCATTCGATTAGT
GAACGGATCGGCACTGCGTGCGCCAATTCTGCAGACAAATGGCAGTATTCATCCACAATTTTAAAAGAAA
AGGGGGGATTGGGGGGTACAGTGCAGGGGAAAGAATAGTAGACATAATAGCAACAGACATACAAACTAAA
GAATTACAAAAACAAATTACAAAAATTCAAAATTTTCGGGTTTATTACAGGGACAGCAGAGATCCAGTTT
GGTTATCGAGTTTACCACTCCCTATCAGTGATAGAGAAAAGTGAAAGTCGAGTTTACCACTCCCTATCAG
TGATAGAGAAAAGTGAAAGTCGAGTTTACCACTCCCTATCAGTGATAGAGAAAAGTGAAAGTCGAGTTTA
CCACTCCCTATCAGTGATAGAGAAAAGTGAAAGTCGAGTTTACCACTCCCTATCAGTGATAGAGAAAAGT
GAAAGTCGAGTTTACCACTCCCTATCAGTGATAGAGAAAAGTGAAAGTCGAGTTTACCACTCCCTATCAG
TGATAGAGAAAAGTGAAAGTCGAGCTCGGTACCCGGGTCGAGGTAGGCGTGTACGGTGGGAGGCCTATAT
AAGCAGAGCTCGTTTAGTGAACCGTCAGATCGCCTGGAGACGCCATCCACGCTGTTTTGACCTCCATAGA
AGACACCGGGACCGATCCAGCCTCCGCGGCCCCGAATTACAGGCTAGCTATCAGGATCCTACGAGGCGCG
CCAGATAGAATTCGCCACCATGGACTACAAGGACGACGACGACAAGGATCCCGGGCAGCAGCCGCCGCCT
CAACCGGCCCCCCAGGGCCAAGGGCAGCCGCCTTCGCAGCCCCCGCAGGGGCAGGGCCCGCCGTCCGGAC
CCGGGCAACCGGCACCCGCGGCGACCCAGGCGGCGCCGCAGGCACCCCCCGCCGGGCATCAGATCGTGCA
CGTCCGCGGGGACTCGGAGACCGACCTGGAGGCGCTCTTCAACGCCGTCATGAACCCCAAGACGGCCAAC
GTGCCCCAGACCGTGCCCATGAGGCTCCGGAAGCTGCCCGACTCCTTCTTCAAGCCGCCGGAGCCCAAAT
CCCACTCCCGACAGGCCAGTACTGATGCAGGCACTGCAGGAGCCCTGACTCCACAGCATGTTCGAGCTCA
TTCCTCTCCAGCTTCTCTGCAGTTGGGAGCTGTTTCTCCTGGGACACTGACCCCCACTGGAGTAGTCTCT
GGCCCAGCAGCTACACCCACAGCTCAGCATCTTCGACAGTCTTCTTTTGAGATACCTGATGATGTACCTC
TGCCAGCAGGTTGGGAGATGGCAAAAACCAGCAGCGGGCAACGTTATTTTCTCAATCACATCGATCAGAC
AACAACATGGCAGGACCCCAGGAAGGCCATGCTGTCCCAGATGAACGTCACAGCCCCCACCAGTCCACCA
GTGCAGCAGAATATGATGAACTCGGCTTCAGGTCCTCTTCCTGATGGATGGGAACAAGCCATGACTCAGG
ATGGAGAAATTTACTATATAAACCATAAGAACAAGACCACCTCTTGGCTAGACCCAAGGCTTGACCCTCG
TTTTGCCATGAACCAGAGAATCAGTCAGAGTGCTCCAGTGAAACAGCCACCACCCCTGGCTCCCCAGAGC
CCACAGGGAGGCGTCATGGGTGGCAGCAACTCCAACCAGCAGCAACAGATGCGACTGCAGCAACTGCAGA
TGGAGAAGGAGAGGCTGCGGCTGAAACAGCAAGAACTGCTTCGGCAGGCAATGCGGAATATCAATCCCAG
CACAGCAAATTCTCCAAAATGTCAGGAGTTAGCCCTGCGTAGCCAGTTACCAACACTGGAGCAGGATGGT
GGGACTCAAAATCCAGTGTCTTCTCCCGGGATGTCTCAGGAATTGAGAACAATGACGACCAATAGCTCAG
ATCCTTTCCTTAACAGTGGCACCTATCACTCTCGAGATGAGAGTACAGACAGTGGACTAAGCATGAGCAG
CTACAGTGTCCCTCGAACCCCAGATGACTTCCTGAACAGTGTGGATGAGATGGATACAGGTGATACTATC
AACCAAAGCACCCTGCCCTCACAGCAGAACCGTTTCCCAGACTACCTTGAAGCCATTCCTGGGACAAATG
TGGACCTTGGAACACTGGAAGGAGATGGAATGAACATAGAAGGAGAGGAGCTGATGCCAAGTCTGCAGGA
AGCTTTGAGTTCTGACATCCTTAATGACATGGAGTCTGTTTTGGCTGCCACCAAGCTAGATAAAGAAAGC
TTTCTTACATGGTTATAGAGCGGCCATGTCAATTCGATATCAAGCTTATCGATAATCAACCTCTGGATTA
CAAAATTTGTGAAAGATTGACTGGTATTCTTAACTATGTTGCTCCTTTTACGCTATGTGGATACGCTGCT
TTAATGCCTTTGTATCATGCTATTGCTTCCCGTATGGCTTTCATTTTCTCCTCCTTGTATAAATCCTGGT
TGCTGTCTCTTTATGAGGAGTTGTGGCCCGTTGTCAGGCAACGTGGCGTGGTGTGCACTGTGTTTGCTGA
CGCAACCCCCACTGGTTGGGGCATTGCCACCACCTGTCAGCTCCTTTCCGGGACTTTCGCTTTCCCCCTC
CCTATTGCCACGGCGGAACTCATCGCCGCCTGCCTTGCCCGCTGCTGGACAGGGGCTCGGCTGTTGGGCA
CTGACAATTCCGTGGTGTTGTCGGGGAAATCATCGTCCTTTCCTTGGCTGCTCGCCTGTGTTGCCACCTG
GATTCTGCGCGGGACGTCCTTCTGCTACGTCCCTTCGGCCCTCAATCCAGCGGACCTTCCTTCCCGCGGC
CTGCTGCCGGCTCTGCGGCCTCTTCCGCGTCTTCGCCTTCGCCCTCAGACGAGTCGGATCTCCCTTTGGG
CCGCCTCCCCGCATCGATACCGTCGACCTCGAGACCTAGAAAAACATGGAGCAATCACAAGTAGCAATAC
AGCAGCTACCAATGCTGATTGTGCCTGGCTAGAAGCACAAGAGGAGGAGGAGGTGGGTTTTCCAGTCACA
CCTCAGGTACCTTTAAGACCAATGACTTACAAGGCAGCTGTAGATCTTAGCCACTTTTTAAAAGAAAAGG
GGGGACTGGAAGGGCTAATTCACTCCCAACGAAGACAAGATATCCTTGATCTGTGGATCTACCACACACA
AGGCTACTTCCCTGATTGGCAGAACTACACACCAGGGCCAGGGATCAGATATCCACTGACCTTTGGATGG
TGCTACAAGCTAGTACCAGTTGAGCAAGAGAAGGTAGAAGAAGCCAATGAAGGAGAGAACACCCGCTTGT
TACACCCTGTGAGCCTGCATGGGATGGATGACCCGGAGAGAGAAGTATTAGAGTGGAGGTTTGACAGCCG
CCTAGCATTTCATCACATGGCCCGAGAGCTGCATCCGGACTGTACTGGGTCTCTCTGGTTAGACCAGATC
TGAGCCTGGGAGCTCTCTGGCTAACTAGGGAACCCACTGCTTAAGCCTCAATAAAGCTTGCCTTGAGTGC
TTCAAGTAGTGTGTGCCCGTCTGTTGTGTGACTCTGGTAACTAGAGATCCCTCAGACCCTTTTAGTCAGT
GTGGAAAATCTCTAGCAGGGCCCGTTTAAACCCGCTGATCAGCCTCGACTGTGCCTTCTAGTTGCCAGCC
ATCTGTTGTTTGCCCCTCCCCCGTGCCTTCCTTGACCCTGGAAGGTGCCACTCCCACTGTCCTTTCCTAA
TAAAATGAGGAAATTGCATCGCATTGTCTGAGTAGGTGTCATTCTATTCTGGGGGGTGGGGTGGGGCAGG
ACAGCAAGGGGGAGGATTGGGAAGACAATAGCAGGCATGCTGGGGATGCGGTGGGCTCTATGGCTTCTGA
GGCGGAAAGAACCAGCTGGGGCTCTAGGGGGTATCCCC
[124 nt withheld, positions 6059-6182]
C
[91 nt withheld, positions 6184-6274]
A
[49 nt withheld, positions 6276-6324]
CCTTTGACGTTGGAGTCCACGTTCTTT
[37 nt withheld, positions 6352-6388]
ACCCTATCTCGGTCTATTCTTTTGATTTATAAGGGATTTTGCCGATTTCGGCCTATTGGTTAAAAAATGA
GCTGATTTAACAAAAATTTAACGCGAATTAATTCTGTGGAATGTGTGTCAGTTAGGGTGTGGAAAGTCCC
CAGGCTCCCCAGCAGGCAGAAGTATGCAAAGCATGCATCTCAATTAGTCAGCAACCAGGTGTGGAAAGTC
CCCAGGCTCCCCAGCAGGCAGAAGTATGCAAAGCATGCATCTCAATTAGTCAGCAACCATAGTCCCGCCC
CTAACTCCGCCCATCCCGCCCCTAACTCCGCCCAGTTCCGCCCATTCTCCGCCCCATGGCTGACTAATTT
TTTTTATTTATGCAGAGGCCGAGGCCGCCTCTGCCTCTGAGCTATTCCAGAAGTAGTGAGGAGGCTTTTT
TGGAGGCCTAGGCTTTTGCAAAAAGCTCCCGGGAGCTTGTATATCCATTTTCGGATCTGATCAGCACGTG
TTGACAATTAATCATCGGCATAGTATATCGGCATAGTATAATACGACAAGGTGAGGAACTAAACCATGGC
CAAGTTGACCAGTGCCGTTCCGGTGCTCACCGCGCGCGACGTCGCCGGAGCGGTCGAGTTCTGGACCGAC
CGGCTCGGGTTCTCCCGGGACTTCGTGGAGGACGACTTCGCCGGTGTGGTCCGGGACGACGTGACCCTGT
TCATCAGCGCGGTCCAGGACCAGGTGGTGCCGGACAACACCCTGGCCTGGGTGTGGGTGCGCGGCCTGGA
CGAGCTGTACGCCGAGTGGTCGGAGGTCGTGTCCACGAACTTCCGGGACGCCTCCGGGCCGGCCATGACC
GAGATCGGCGAGCAGCCGTGGGGGCGGGAGTTCGCCCTGCGCGACCCGGCCGGCAACTGCGTGCACTTCG
TGGCCGAGGAGCAGGACTGACACGTGCTACGAGATTTCGATTCCACCGCCGCCTTCTATGAAAGGTTGGG
CTTCGGAATCGTTTTCCGGGACGCCGGCTGGATGATCCTCCAGCGCGGGGATCTCATGCTGGAGTTCTTC
GCCCACCCCAACTTGTTTATTGCAGCTTATAATGGTTACAAATAAAGCAATAGCATCACAAATTTCACAA
ATAAAGCATTTTTTTCACTGCATTCTAGTTGTGGTTTGTCCAAACTCATCAATGTATCTTATCATGTCTG
TATACCGTCGACCTCTAGCTAGAGCTTGGCGTAATCATGGTCATAGCTGTTTCCTGTGTGAAATTGTTAT
CCGCTCACAATTCCACACAACATACGAGCCGGAAGCATAAAGTGTAAAGCCTGGGGTGCCTAATGAGTGA
GCTAACTCACATTAATTGCGTTGCGCTCACTGCCCGCTTTCCAGTCGGGAAACCTGTCGTGCCAGCTGCA
TTAATGAATCGGCCAACGCGCGGGGAGAGGCGGTTTGCGTATTGGGCGCTCTTCCGCTTCCTCGCTCACT
GACTCGCTGCGCTCGGTCGTTCGGCTGCGGCGAGCGGTATCAGCTCACTCAAAGGCGGTAATACGGTTAT
CCACAGAATCAGGGGATAACGCAGGAAAGAACATGTGAGCAAAAGGCCAGCAAAAGGCCAGGAACCGTAA
AAAGGCCGCGTTGCTGGCGTTTTTCCATAGGCTCCGCCCCCCTGACGAGCATCACAAAAATCGACGCTCA
AGTCAGAGGTGGCGAAACCCGACAGGACTATAAAGATACCAGGCGTTTCCCCCTGGAAGCTCCCTCGTGC
GCTCTCCTGTTCCGACCCTGCCGCTTACCGGATACCTGTCCGCCTTTCTCCCTTCGGGAAGCGTGGCGCT
TTCTCATAGCTCACGCTGTAGGTATCTCAGTTCGGTGTAGGTCGTTCGCTCCAAGCTGGGCTGTGTGCAC
GAACCCCCCGTTCAGCCCGACCGCTGCGCCTTATCCGGTAACTATCGTCTTGAGTCCAACCCGGTAAGAC
ACGACTTATCGCCACTGGCAGCAGCCACTGGTAACAGGATTAGCAGAGCGAGGTATGTAGGCGGTGCTAC
AGAGTTCTTGAAGTGGTGGCCTAACTACGGCTACACTAGAAGAACAGTATTTGGTATCTGCGCTCTGCTG
AAGCCAGTTACCTTCGGAAAAAGAGTTGGTAGCTCTTGATCCGGCAAACAAACCACCGCTGGTAGCGGTG
GTTTTTTTGTTTGCAAGCAGCAGATTACGCGCAGAAAAAAAGGATCTCAAGAAGATCCTTTGATCTTTTC
TACGGGGTCTGACGCTCAGTGGAACGAAAACTCACGTTAAGGGATTTTGGTCATGAGATTATCAAAAAGG
ATCTTCACCTAGATCCTTTTAAATTAAAAATGAAGTTTTAAATCAATCTAAAGTATATATGAGTAAACTT
GGTCTGACAGTTACCAATGCTTAATCAGTGAGGCACCTATCTCAGCGATCTGTCTATTTCGTTCATCCAT
AGTTGCCTGACTCCCCGTCGTGTAGATAACTACGATACGGGAGGGCTTACCATCTGGCCCCAGTGCTGCA
ATGATACCGCGAGACCCACGCTCACCGGCTCCAGATTTATCAGCAATAAACCAGCCAGCCGGAAGGGCCG
AGCGCAGAAGTGGTCCTGCAACTTTATCCGCCTCCATCCAGTCTATTAATTGTTGCCGGGAAGCTAGAGT
AAGTAGTTCGCCAGTTAATAGTTTGCGCAACGTTGTTGCCATTGCTACAGGCATCGTGGTGTCACGCTCG
TCGTTTGGTATGGCTTCATTCAGCTCCGGTTCCCAACGATCAAGGCGAGTTACATGATCCCCCATGTTGT
GCAAAAAAGCGGTTAGCTCCTTCGGTCCTCCGATCGTTGTCAGAAGTAAGTTGGCCGCAGTGTTATCACT
CATGGTTATGGCAGCACTGCATAATTCTCTTACTGTCATGCCATCCGTAAGATGCTTTTCTGTGACTGGT
GAGTACTCAACCAAGTCATTCTGAGAATAGTGTATGCGGCGACCGAGTTGCTCTTGCCCGGCGTCAATAC
GGGATAATACCGCGCCACATAGCAGAACTTTAAAAGTGCTCATCATTGGAAAACGTTCTTCGGGGCGAAA
ACTCTCAAGGATCTTACCGCTGTTGAGATCCAGTTCGATGTAACCCACTCGTGCACCCAACTGATCTTCA
GCATCTTTTACTTTCACCAGCGTTTCTGGGTGAGCAAAAACAGGAAGGCAAAATGCCGCAAAAAAGGGAA
TAAGGGCGACACGGAAATGTTGAATACTCATACTCTTCCTTTTTCAATATTATTGAAGCATTTATCAGGG
TTATTGTCTCATGAGCGGATACATATTTGAATGTATTTAGAAAAATAAACAAATAGGGGTTCCGCGCACA
TTTCCCCGAAAAGTGCCACCTGACGTCGACGGATCGGGAGATCTCCCGATCCCCTATGGTGCACTCTCAG
TACAATCTGCTCTGATGCCGCATAGTTAAGCCAGTATCTGCTCCCTGCTTGTGTGTTGGAGGTCGCTGAG
TAGTGCGCGAGCAAAATTTAAGCTACAACAAGGCAAGGCTTGACCGACAATTGCATGAAGAATCTGCTTA
GGGTTAGGCGTTTTGCGCTGCTTCG
Features (pLannotate 1.2.2; 33 found; start..end, strand, type, name):
     27..406     +  enhancer       CMV enhancer: human cytomegalovirus immediate early enhancer
    407..606     +  promoter       CMV promoter: human cytomegalovirus (CMV) immediate early promoter
    624..804     +  LTR            5' LTR (truncated): truncated 5' long terminal repeat (LTR) from HIV-1
    851..976     +  misc_feature   HIV-1 Ψ: packaging signal of human immunodeficiency virus type 1
    960..1323    +  CDS            HIV-1 gag (fragment): gag protein from human immunodeficiency virus 1; gag
   1469..1702    +  misc_feature   RRE: The Rev response element (RRE) of HIV-1 allows for Rev-dependent mRNA export from the nucleus to the cytoplasm.
   2079..2179    +  CDS            Rev (fragment): human immunodeficiency virus 1 (HIV-1) Rev protein; rev; enhances nuclear export of unspliced and incompletely spliced viral mRNAs
   2229..2346    +  misc_feature   cPPT/CTS: central polypurine tract and central termination sequence of HIV-1
   2399..2669    +  protein_bind   tetracycline response element: contains seven copies of the tetracycline operator tetO tetracycline repressor TetR
   2680..2697    +  misc_feature   MCS (fragment): pUC18/19 multiple cloning site
   2702..2740    +  promoter       minimal CMV promoter: human cytomegalovirus (CMV) immediate early promoter
   2896..2916    +  CDS            FLAG (fragment): FLAG® epitope tag, followed by an enterokinase cleavage site
   2917..4425    +  CDS            YAP1: YAP1_HUMAN - Also known as YAP65. Experimental evidence at protein level: Swiss-Prot protein existence level 1. [Isoform 3]: Activates the C-terminal fragment (CTF) of ERBB4 (isoform 3). From Homo sapiens (Human).
   4441..4464    +  misc_feature   MCS (fragment): pBluescript multiple cloning site
   4464..5052    +  misc_feature   WPRE: woodchuck hepatitis virus posttranscriptional regulatory element
   4989..5570    +  CDS            nef (fragment): NEF_HV1H2 - Experimental evidence at protein level: Swiss-Prot protein existence level 1. Extracellular Nef protein targets CD4(+) T-lymphocytes for apoptosis by interacting with CXCR4 surface receptors. From Human immunodeficiency virus type 1 group M subtype B (isolate HXB2) (HIV-1).
   5577..5757    +  LTR            5' LTR (truncated): truncated 5' long terminal repeat (LTR) from HIV-1
   5789..6013    +  polyA_signal   bGH poly(A) signal: bovine growth hormone polyadenylation signal
   6017..6038    +  promoter       SV40 promoter (fragment): SV40 enhancer and early promoter
   6059..6487    +  rep_origin     f1 ori (sequence partly withheld): f1 bacteriophage origin of replication; arrow indicates direction of (+) strand synthesis
   6501..6830    +  promoter       SV40 promoter: SV40 enhancer and early promoter
   6878..6925    +  promoter       EM7 promoter: synthetic bacterial promoter&nbsp
   6944..7318    +  CDS            BleoR: antibiotic-binding protein; Sh ble from Streptoalloteichus hindustanus; confers resistance to bleomycin, phleomycin, and Zeocin™
   7328..7453    +  CDS            ble (fragment): BLE_KLEPN - Experimental evidence at protein level: Swiss-Prot protein existence level 1. Binding protein with a strong affinity to the bleomycin family of antibiotics. Binds to CL990; an antimitotic-antibiotic compound. From Klebsiella pneumoniae.
   7448..7569    +  polyA_signal   SV40 poly(A) signal: SV40 polyadenylation signal
   7642..7658    -  protein_bind   lac operator: The lac repressor binds to the lac operator to inhibit transcription in E. coli. This inhibition can be relieved by adding lactose or isopropyl-β-D-thiogalactopyranoside (IPTG). lac repressor encoded by lacI
   7666..7696    -  promoter       lac promoter: promoter for the E. coli lac operon
   7711..7732    -  protein_bind   CAP binding site: CAP binding activates transcription in the presence of cAMP. E. coli catabolite activator protein
   7745..7837    -  CDS            lacI (fragment): lac repressor; lacI; The lac repressor binds to the lac operator to inhibit transcription in E. coli. This inhibition can be relieved by adding lactose or isopropyl-β-D-thiogalactopyranoside (IPTG).
   8020..8608    -  rep_origin     ori: high-copy-number ColE1/pMB1/pBR322/pUC origin of replication
   8779..9639    -  CDS            AmpR: β-lactamase; bla; confers resistance to ampicillin, carbenicillin, and related antibiotics
   9640..9744    -  promoter       AmpR promoter: bla
   9803..9855    -  misc_feature   bom (fragment): basis of mobility region from pBR322
