[The description below was written by a language model from this plasmid's Addgene catalogue record and pLannotate feature annotations shown in this document.]
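Description:
FUW-tetO-wtYAP is a roughly 10 kb HIV-1-based lentiviral transfer plasmid for doxycycline-inducible expression of wild-type human YAP1 in mammalian cells, built on the FUW-tetO-MCS backbone. In bacteria it is maintained through a high-copy ColE1/pUC-type origin and selected with ampicillin (AmpR). The backbone also carries an f1 origin and an SV40/EM7-driven BleoR (Zeocin resistance) cassette. This cassette lies downstream of the 3' LTR, outside the region packaged into virus, so it would not be transferred to transduced cells.

Viral genomic RNA is transcribed in packaging cells from a CMV enhancer/promoter fused to a truncated 5' LTR. It includes the Ψ packaging signal with a gag fragment, the RRE for Rev-dependent nuclear export, and the cPPT/CTS element that aids nuclear import. The second LTR is also annotated as truncated and is followed by a bGH polyadenylation signal.

Between the LTRs, a tetracycline response element with seven tetO copies joined to a minimal CMV promoter drives an N-terminally FLAG-tagged YAP1 coding sequence, followed by a WPRE to enhance transcript expression. Induction requires a tetracycline-controlled transactivator supplied separately, since none is annotated on this plasmid. The YAP1 cDNA carries point mutations that make it insensitive to two YAP siRNAs, so it can be used for rescue experiments alongside knockdown of endogenous YAP. The associated publication used transient YAP/TAZ expression to induce expandable tissue-specific stem/progenitor cells. The "wt" in the name indicates the wild-type protein.
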