Addgene plasmid #84009: FUW-tetO-wtYAP
Purpose: expresses wtYAP in mammalian cells under the control of a doxycycline-inducible promoter
Depositing lab: Stefano Piccolo. Depositing organization: University of Padua. Publication: Induction of Expandable Tissue-Specific Stem/Progenitor Cells through Transient Expression of YAP/TAZ. Panciera T, Azzolin L, Fujimura A, Di Biagio D, Frasson C, Bresolin S, Soligo S, Basso G, Bicciato S, Rosato A, Cordenonsi M, Piccolo S. Cell Stem Cell. 2016 Sep 9. pii: S1934-5909(16)30256-9. doi: 10.1016/j.stem.2016.08.009. PubMed 27641305.
Backbone
  Vector backbone: FUW-tetO-MCS
  Backbone manufacturer: Piccolo lab
  Backbone size w/o insert (bp): 8500
  Total vector size (bp): 9970
  Vector type: Mammalian Expression, Lentiviral
Growth in bacteria
  Bacterial resistance: Ampicillin, 100 μg/mL
  Growth temperature: 37°C
  Growth strain: NEB Stable
  Growth instructions: Stbl3, 37ºC
  Copy number: High Copy
Gene/Insert
  Gene/Insert name: YAP1 (siRNA insensitive)
  Species: H. sapiens (human)
  Insert size (bp): 1540
  GenBank ID: NM_001130145.2
  Entrez Gene: YAP1 (a.k.a. COB1, YAP, YAP-1, YAP2, YAP65, YKI)
  Promoter: TRE-CMV
  Tag / fusion protein: FLAG (N terminal on insert)
  Cloning method: Restriction Enzyme; 5′ cloning site EcoRI (not destroyed); 3′ cloning site PshAI (destroyed during cloning)
  Sequencing primers: 5′ LNCX; 3′ pBluescriptKS
Terms and licenses: Academic/Nonprofit Terms; Industry Terms: Not Available to Industry
Depositor comments: The insert (FLAG-hYAP1 siRNA insensitive) was generated by PCR from original cDNA kindly provided by Dr. K.L. Guan, and made insensitive to YAP siRNA#1 and siRNA#2 by point mutagenesis (as in Aragona et al., 2013). YAP siRNA#1 sequence: GACAUCUUCUGGUCAGAGA YAP siRNA#2 sequence: CUGGUCAGAGAUACUUCUU
How to cite: FUW-tetO-wtYAP was a gift from Stefano Piccolo (Addgene plasmid # 84009 ; http://n2t.net/addgene:84009 ; RRID:Addgene_84009)
