>Addgene plasmid #84009 | FUW-tetO-wtYAP | depositor partial sequence | sequence record 160508 | LNCX 5'-AGCTCGTTTAGTGAACCGTCAGATC-3'
GCTAGCTATCAGGATCCTACGAGGCGCGCCAGATAGAATTCGCCACCATGGACTACAAGGACGACGACGA
CAAGGATCCCGGGCAGCAGCCGCCGCCTCAACCGGCCCCCCAGGGCCAAGGGCAGCCGCCTTCGCAGCCC
CCGCAGGGGCAGGGCCCGCCGTCCGGACCCGGGCAACCGGCACCCGCGGCGACCCAGGCGGCGCCGCAGG
CACCCCCCGCCGGGCATCAGATCGTGCACGTCCGCGGGGACTCGGAGACCGACCTGGAGGCGCTCTTCAA
CGCCGTCATGAACCCCAAGACGGCCAACGTGCCCCAGACCGTGCCCATGAGGCTCCGGAAGCTGCCCGAC
TCCTTCTTCAAGCCGCCGGAGCCCAAATCCCACTCCCGACAGGCCAGTACTGATGCAGGCACTGCAGGAG
CCCTGACTCCACAGCATGTTCGAGCTCATTCCTCTCCAGCTTCTCTGCAGTTGGGAGCTGTTTCTCCTGG
GACACTGACCCCCACTGGAGTAGTCTCTGGCCCAGCAGCTACACCCACAGCTCAGCATCTTCGACAGTCT
TCTTTTGAGATACCTGATGATGTACCTCTGCCAGCAGGTTGGGAGATGGCAAAAACCAGCAGCGGGCAAC
GTTATTTTCTCAATCACATCGATCAGACAACAACATGGCAGGACCCCAGGAAGGCCATGCTGTCCCAGAT
GAACGTCACAGCCCCCACCAGTCCACCAGTGCAGCAGAATATGATGAACTCGGCTTCAGGTCCTCTTCCT
GATGGATGGGAACAAGCCATGACTCAGGATGGAGAAATTTACTATATAAACCATAAGAACAAGACCACCT
CTTGGCTAGACCCAAGGCTTGACCCTCGTTTTGCCATGAACCAGAGAATCA
