>Addgene plasmid #84009 | FUW-tetO-wtYAP | depositor partial sequence | sequence record 160509 | pBluescriptKS 5'-TCGAGGTCGACGGTATC-3'
AATTCGACTCGTCTGAGGGCGGAGGCGAAGACGCGGAAGAGGCCGCAGAGCCGGCAGCAGGCCGCGGGAA
GGAAGGTCCGCTGGATTGAGGGCCGAAGGGACGTAGCAGAAGGACGTCCCGCGCAGAATCCAGGTGGCAA
CACAGGCGAGCAGCCAAGGAAAGGACGATGATTTCCCCGACAACACCACGGAATTGTCAGTGCCCAACAG
CCGAGCCCCTGTCCAGCAGCGGGCAAGGCAGGCGGCGATGAGTTCCGCCGTGGCAATAGGGAGGGGGAAA
GCGAAAGTCCCGGAAAGGAGCTGACAGGTGGTGGCAATGCCCCAACCAGTGGGGGTTGCGTCAGCAAACA
CAGTGCACACCACGCCACGTTGCCTGACAACGGGCCACAACTCCTCATAAAGAGACAGCAACCAGGATTT
ATACAAGGAGGAGAAAATGAAAGCCATACGGGAAGCAATAGCATGATACAAAGGCATTAAAGCAGCGTAT
CCACATAGCGTAAAAGGAGCAACATAGTTAAGAATACCAGTCAATCTTTCACAAATTTTGTAATCCAGAG
GTTGATTATCGATAAGCTTGATATCGAATTGACATGGCCGCTCTATAACCATGTAAGAAAGCTTTCTTTA
TCTAGCTTGGTGGCAGCCAAAACAGACTCCATGTCATTAAGGATGTCAGAACTCAAAGCTTCCTGCAGAC
TTGGCATCAGCTCCTCTCCTTCTATGTTCATTCCATCTCCTTCCAGTGTTCCAAGGTCCACATTTGTCCC
AGGAATGGCTTCAAGGTAGTCTGGGAAACGGTTCTGCTGTGAGGGCAGGGTGCTTTGGTTGATAGTATCA
CCTGTATCCATCTCATCCACACTGTTCAGGAAGTCATCTGGGGTTCGAGGGACACTGTAGCTGCTCATGC
TTAGTCCACTGTCTGTACTCTCATCTCGAGAGTGATAGGTGCCACTGTTAAGGAAAGGATCTGAGCTATT
GGTCGTCATTGTTCTCAATTCCTGAGACATCCCGGGAGAAGACACTGGATTTTGAGTCCCACCATCCTGC
TCCAGTGTTGGTAACTGGCTACGCAGGGCTAACTCCTGACATTTTGGA
