>Addgene plasmid #84009 | FUW-tetO-wtYAP | addgene partial sequence | sequence record 164307 | WPRE-R 5'-CATAGCGTAAAAGGAGCAACA-3'
CAGTCAATCTTTCACAAATTTTGTAATCCAGAGGTTGATTATCGATAAGCTTGATATCGAATTGACATGG
CCGCTCTATAACCATGTAAGAAAGCTTTCTTTATCTAGCTTGGTGGCAGCCAAAACAGACTCCATGTCAT
TAAGGATGTCAGAACTCAAAGCTTCCTGCAGACTTGGCATCAGCTCCTCTCCTTCTATGTTCATTCCATC
TCCTTCCAGTGTTCCAAGGTCCACATTTGTCCCAGGAATGGCTTCAAGGTAGTCTGGGAAACGGTTCTGC
TGTGAGGGCAGGGTGCTTTGGTTGATAGTATCACCTGTATCCATCTCATCCACACTGTTCAGGAAGTCAT
CTGGGGTTCGAGGGACACTGTAGCTGCTCATGCTTAGTCCACTGTCTGTACTCTCATCTCGAGAGTGATA
GGTGCCACTGTTAAGGAAAGGATCTGAGCTATTGGTCGTCATTGTTCTCAATTCCTGAGACATCCCGGGA
GAAGACACTGGATTTTGAGTCCCACCATCCTGCTCCAGTGTTGGTAACTGGCTACGCAGGGCTAACTCCT
GACATTTTGGAGAATTTGCTGTGCTGGGATTGATATTCCGCATTGCCTGCCGAAGCAGTTCTTGCTGTTT
CAGCCGCAGCCTCTCCTTCTCCATCTGCAGTTGCTGCAGTCGCATCTGTTGCTGCTGGTTGGAGTTGCTG
CCACCCATGACGCCTCCCTGTGGGCTCTGGGGAGCCAGGGGTGGTGGCTGTTTCACTGGAGCACTCTGAC
TGATTCTCTGGTTCATGGCAAAACGAGGGTCAAGCCTTGGGTCTAGCCAAGAGGTGGTCTTGTTCTTATG
GTTTATATAGTAAATTTCTCCATCCTGAGTCATGGCTTGTTCCCATCCATCAGGAAGAGGACCTGAAGCC
GAGTTCATCATATTCTGCTGCACTGGTGGACTGGTGGGGGCTGTGACGTTCATCTGGGACAGCATGGCCT
TCCTGGGGTCCTGCCATGT
