>Addgene plasmid #84009 | FUW-tetO-wtYAP | addgene partial sequence | sequence record 164308 | LNCX 5'-AGCTCGTTTAGTGAACCGTCAGATC-3'
TCCACGCTGTTTTGACCTCCATAGAAGACACCGGGACCGATCCAGCCTCCGCGGCCCCGAATTACAGGCT
AGCTATCAGGATCCTACGAGGCGCGCCAGATAGAATTCGCCACCATGGACTACAAGGACGACGACGACAA
GGATCCCGGGCAGCAGCCGCCGCCTCAACCGGCCCCCCAGGGCCAAGGGCAGCCGCCTTCGCAGCCCCCG
CAGGGGCAGGGCCCGCCGTCCGGACCCGGGCAACCGGCACCCGCGGCGACCCAGGCGGCGCCGCAGGCAC
CCCCCGCCGGGCATCAGATCGTGCACGTCCGCGGGGACTCGGAGACCGACCTGGAGGCGCTCTTCAACGC
CGTCATGAACCCCAAGACGGCCAACGTGCCCCAGACCGTGCCCATGAGGCTCCGGAAGCTGCCCGACTCC
TTCTTCAAGCCGCCGGAGCCCAAATCCCACTCCCGACAGGCCAGTACTGATGCAGGCACTGCAGGAGCCC
TGACTCCACAGCATGTTCGAGCTCATTCCTCTCCAGCTTCTCTGCAGTTGGGAGCTGTTTCTCCTGGGAC
ACTGACCCCCACTGGAGTAGTCTCTGGCCCAGCAGCTACACCCACAGCTCAGCATCTTCGACAGTCTTCT
TTTGAGATACCTGATGATGTACCTCTGCCAGCAGGTTGGGAGATGGCAAAAACCAGCAGCGGGCAACGTT
ATTTTCTCAATCACATCGATCAGACAACAACATGGCAGGACCCCAGGAAGGCCATGCTGTCCCAGATGAA
CGTCACAGCCCCCACCAGTCCACCAGTGCAGCAGAATATGATGAACTCGGCTTCAGGTCCTCTTCCTGAT
GGATGGGAACAAGCCATGACTCAGGATGGAGAA
